Addgene plasmid #18427: T4 Lysozyme Core 10 L102M
Depositing lab: Brian Matthews. Depositing organization: University of Oregon.
Backbone
  Vector backbone: pHS1403
  Backbone size w/o insert (bp): 5000
  Vector type: Bacterial Expression
Growth in bacteria
  Bacterial resistance: Ampicillin, 100 μg/mL
  Growth temperature: 37°C
  Growth strain: DH5alpha
  Copy number: High Copy
Gene/Insert
  Gene/Insert name: T4 Lysozyme (alt name: Core 10 L102M)
  Species: Bacteriophage T4
  Insert size (bp): 600
  Mutation: V87I I100V V103I M106I V111A M120Y L133F V149I T152V WT*
  GenBank ID: NP_049736
  Entrez Gene: e (a.k.a. T4p123)
  Cloning method: Restriction Enzyme; 5′ cloning site BamHI (not destroyed); 3′ cloning site HindIII (not destroyed)
  Sequencing primers: 5′ na; 3′ GGCGTATCACGAGGCCC
Terms and licenses: Academic/Nonprofit Terms; Industry Terms: Not Available to Industry
Depositor comments: The BamHI site is 27 bp from the ATG and the HindIII site is 115 bp from the stop.
How to cite: T4 Lysozyme Core 10 L102M was a gift from Brian Matthews (Addgene plasmid # 18427 ; http://n2t.net/addgene:18427 ; RRID:Addgene_18427)
