[The description below was written by a language model from this plasmid's Addgene catalogue record.]
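Description:
T4 Lysozyme Core 10 L102M is a bacterial expression plasmid built on the pHS1403 backbone (about 5 kb without insert) that carries a multiply substituted variant of bacteriophage T4 lysozyme, the product of phage gene e. It is maintained in E. coli as a high-copy plasmid under ampicillin selection. The record does not state the promoter, the origin of replication or any fusion tags, and no feature table is provided, so the regulatory context of the coding sequence cannot be described beyond the designation as a bacterial expression vector.

The insert of roughly 600 bp was cloned as a BamHI–HindIII fragment with both sites preserved. According to the depositor, the BamHI site lies 27 bp from the start codon and the HindIII site 115 bp from the stop codon, so the fragment includes short flanking untranslated sequence on either side of the open reading frame. The listed substitutions are V87I, I100V, V103I, M106I, V111A, M120Y, L133F, V149I and T152V, made in the "WT*" background, a term conventionally used for the cysteine-free pseudo-wild-type T4 lysozyme. The name suggests a "Core 10" variant carrying ten substitutions. The suffix L102M may indicate that position 102, changed in the parent Core 10 protein, has been returned to methionine, which would fit the nine mutations listed. The record does not explain this explicitly.

The substituted residues are predominantly hydrophobic, which is consistent with a construct intended for producing recombinant protein to study how repacking of the lysozyme core affects folding, stability and structure. The record itself does not state a specific purpose.
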