>Addgene plasmid #18427 | T4 Lysozyme Core 10 L102M | addgene partial sequence | sequence record 24213 | 3primeUP
GCTANTGAAAAAAGCCCGCTCATTAGGCGGGCTCAGATCTGCTCATGTTTGACAGCTTATCATCGATAAG
CTTCGGCAATAAATTCTTGATATGTTTTCATATGTTTCCTTTAAATATTTTAATTAGTAATTGTCTATTC
AAGTAATTGTGAATATACTATCACAATTCCAAGAGAAAGTAAACAGCTTTATAGATTTTTATACGCGTCC
CAAGTGCCAGTTCTAAACACTGTAATGATTCGTTTTGCGCGATTAGGTGTTTGATTATACCATCTAGATT
TAGCAAAGTTAACTGCTGCTTCATCCCAGCGTTTTTGTTGAAGGTAACGTAAAGAGTTAGTAAATCCTGC
CGCACCGGTTTCTCCAATTTGGAAAATCATATTAACCAATGCAGCGCGACGAACCGCATCAAGAGAATCA
TAAATCGGTTTTAATTTAGCATTTCTCAGAATTCCGCGAACAGCAGCATCAACATCCTGATTAAAGAGTT
TTTCAGCCTCATCTTTTGTAATTACACCATTAGTATTACGCCCAATAGCTTTATCTAATTCAGATTTAGC
AGCATTAAGTGATGGACTTTTTGTAAGCAAATGACCGATGCCAATAGTGTAATAGCCTTCTGTGTCTTTA
TAGATTTTAAGTCTAAGACCTTCATCTATACGTAACATTTCAAATATATTCATAATACCTCCTAAGCATC
GATGGATCCTGTTTCCTGTGTGAAATTGTTATCCGCTCACAATTCCACACATTATACGAGCCGATGATTA
ATTGTCACAGGGGGATGGGGAGTAGCTGATCCTGTTCNGGNGAATGTATCGCTCNCATCCACCATN
